>Addgene plasmid #130177 | pRDAX-EMMI-002 Esp3I//(A)-BsaI-SacB-BsaI-(Z)//Esp3I | addgene full sequence | sequence record 327630 | Addgene NGS Result
ATGGAGGTCAGGTATGATTTAAACGTCTCATAGGAGAGACCTCGCAGCGGACACTTCGCGATCCTTTTTA
ACCCATCACATATACCTGCCGTTCACTATTATTTAGTGAAATGAGATATTATGATATTTTCTGAATTGTG
ATTAAAAAGGCAACTTTATGCCCATGCAACAGAAACTATAAAAAATACAGAGAATGAAAAGAAACAGATA
GATTTTTTAGTTCTTTAGGCCCGTAGTCTGCAAATCCTTTTATGATTTTCTATCAAACAAAAGAGGAAAA
TAGACCAGTTGCAATCCAAACGAGAGTCTAATAGAATGAGGTCGAAAAGTAAATCGCGCGGGTTTGTTAC
TGATAAAGCAGGCAAGACCTAAAATGTGTAAAGGGCAAAGTGTATACTTTGGCGTCACCCCTTACATATT
TTAGGTCTTTTTTTATTGTGCGTAACTAACTTGCCATCTTCAAACAGGAGGGCTGGAAGAAGCAGACCGC
TAACACAGTACATAAAAAAGGAGACATGAACGATGAACATCAAAAAGTTTGCAAAACAAGCAACAGTATT
AACCTTTACTACCGCACTGCTGGCAGGAGGCGCAACTCAAGCGTTTGCGAAAGAAACGAACCAAAAGCCA
TATAAGGAAACATACGGCATTTCCCATATTACACGCCATGATATGCTGCAAATCCCTGAACAGCAAAAAA
ATGAAAAATATCAAGTTCCTGAATTCGATTCGTCCACAATTAAAAATATCTCTTCTGCAAAAGGCCTGGA
CGTTTGGGACAGCTGGCCATTACAAAACGCTGACGGCACTGTCGCAAACTATCACGGCTACCACATCGTC
TTTGCATTAGCCGGAGATCCTAAAAATGCGGATGACACATCGATTTACATGTTCTATCAAAAAGTCGGCG
AAACTTCTATTGACAGCTGGAAAAACGCTGGCCGCGTCTTTAAAGACAGCGACAAATTCGATGCAAATGA
TTCTATCCTAAAAGACCAAACACAAGAATGGTCAGGTTCAGCCACATTTACATCTGACGGAAAAATCCGT
TTATTCTACACTGATTTCTCCGGTAAACATTACGGCAAACAAACACTGACAACTGCACAAGTTAACGTAT
CAGCATCAGACAGCTCTTTGAACATCAACGGTGTAGAGGATTATAAATCAATCTTTGACGGTGACGGAAA
AACGTATCAAAATGTACAGCAGTTCATCGATGAAGGCAACTACAGCTCAGGCGACAACCATACGCTGAGA
GATCCTCACTACGTAGAAGATAAAGGCCACAAATACTTAGTATTTGAAGCAAACACTGGAACTGAAGATG
GCTACCAAGGCGAAGAATCTTTATTTAACAAAGCATACTATGGCAAAAGCACATCATTCTTCCGTCAAGA
AAGTCAAAAACTTCTGCAAAGCGATAAAAAACGCACGGCTGAGTTAGCAAACGGCGCTCTCGGTATGATT
GAGCTAAACGATGATTACACACTGAAAAAAGTGATGAAACCGCTGATTGCATCTAACACAGTAACAGATG
AAATTGAACGCGCGAACGTCTTTAAAATGAACGGCAAATGGTACCTGTTCACTGACTCCCGCGGATCAAA
AATGACGATTGACGGCATTACGTCTAACGATATTTACATGCTTGGTTATGTTTCTAATTCTTTAACTGGC
CCATACAAGCCGCTGAACAAAACTGGCCTTGTGTTAAAAATGGATCTTGATCCTAACGATGTAACCTTTA
CTTACTCACACTTCGCTGTACCTCAAGCGAAAGGAAACAATGTCGTGATTACAAGCTATATGACAAACAG
AGGATTCTACGCAGACAAACAATCAACGTTTGCGCCAAGCTTCCTGCTGAACATCAAAGGCAAGAAAACA
TCTGTTGTCAAAGACAGCATCCTTGAACAAGGACAATTAACAGTTAACAAATAAAAACGCAAAAGAAAAT
GCCGATATCCTATTGGCATTTTCTTTTATTTCTTATCAACATAAAGGTGAATCCCATAGGGCAGGAGCTA
AGGAAGCTAAAATGGAGAAAAAAATCACTGGATATACCACCGTTGATATATCCCAATGGCATCGTAAAGA
ACATTTTGAGGCATTTCAGTCAGTTGCTCAATGTACCTATAACCAGACCGTTCAGCTGGATATTACGGCC
TTTTTAAAGACCGTAAAGAAAAATAAGCACAAGTTTTATCCGGCCTTTATTCACATTCTTGCCCGCCTGA
TGAATGCTCATCCGGAATTCCGTATGGCAATGAAAGACGGTGAGCTGGTGATATGGGATAGTGTTCACCC
TTGTTACACCGTTTTCCATGAGCAAACTGAAACGTTTTCATCGCTCTGGAGTGAATACCACGACGATTTC
CGGCAGTTTCTACACATATATTCGCAAGATGTGGCGTGTTACGGTGAAAACCTGGCCTATTTCCCTAAAG
GGTTTATTGAGAATATGTTTTTCGTGTCAGCCAATCCCTGGGTGAGTTTCACCAGTTTTGATTTAAACGT
GGCCAATATGGACAACTTCTTCGCCCCCGTTTTCACCATGGGCAAATATTATACGCAAGGCGACAAGGTG
CTGATGCCGCTGGCGATTCAGGTTCATCATGCCGTTTGTGATGGCTTCCATGTCGGCAGAATGCTTAATG
AATTACAACAGTACTGCGATGAGTGGCAGGGCGGGGCGTAATTCCCGGCCAGGACCCAACGCTGCCCGAG
ATGCGCCGCGTGCGGCTGCTGGAGATGGCGGACGCGATGGATATGTTCTGCCAAGGGTTGGTTTGCGCAT
TCACAGTTCTCCGCAAGAATTGATTGGCTCCAATTCTTGGAGTGGTGAATCCGTTAGCGAGGTGCCGCCG
GCTTCCATGCTCGGAAAGCCGCACGAGGTCTCAACGATGAGACGCATTCAGGACGAGCCTCAGACTCCAG
CGTAACTGGACTGCAATCAACTCACTGGCTCACCTTCACGGGTGGGCCTTTCTTCGGTAGAAAATCAAAG
GATCTTCTTGAGATCCTTTTTTTCTGCGCGTAATCTGCTGCTTGCAAACAAAAAAACCACCGCTACCAGC
GGTGGTTTGTTTGCCGGATCAAGAGCTACCAACTCTTTTTCCGAGGTAACTGGCTTCAGCAGAGCGCAGA
TACCAAATACTGTTCTTCTAGTGTAGCCGTAGTTAGGCCACCACTTCAAGAACTCTGTAGCACCGCCTAC
ATACCTCGCTCTGCTAATCCTGTTACCAGTGGCTGCTGCCAGTGGCGATAAGTCGTGTCTTACCGGGTTG
GACTCAAGACGATAGTTACCGGATAAGGCGCAGCGGTCGGGCTGAACGGGGGGTTCGTGCACACAGCCCA
GCTTGGAGCGAACGACCTACACCGAACTGAGATACCTACAGCGTGAGCTATGAGAAAGCGCCACGCTTCC
CGAAGGGAGAAAGGCGGACAGGTATCCGGTAAGCGGCAGGGTCGGAACAGGAGAGCGCACGAGGGAGCTT
CCAGGGGGAAACGCCTGGTATCTTTATAGTCCTGTCGGGTTTCGCCACCTCTGACTTGAGCATCGATTTT
TGTGATGCTCGTCAGGGGGGCGGAGCCTATGGAAAAACGCCAGCAACGCAGAAAGGCCCACCCGAAGGTG
AGCCAGGTGATTACATTTGGGCCCTCATTACCAATGCTTAATCAGTGAGGCACCTATCTCAGCGATCTGT
CTATTTCGTTCATCCATAGTTGCCTGACTCCCCGTCGTGTAGATAACTACGATGCGGGAGGGCTTACCAT
CTGGCCCCAGTGCTGCAATGATACCGCGAGAACCACGCTCACCGGCTCCAGATTTATCAGCAATAAACCA
GCCAGCCGGGAGGGCCGAGCGCAGAAGTGATCCTGCAACTTTATCCGCCTCCATCCAGTCTATTAATTGT
TGCCGGGAAGCTAGAGTAAGTAGTTCGCCAGTTAATAGTTTGCGCAACGTTGTTGCCATTGCTACAGGCA
TCGTGGTGTCACGCTCGTCGTTTGGTATGGCTTCATTCAGCTCCGGTTCCCAACGATCAAGGCGAGTTAC
ATGATCCCCCATGTTGTGCAAAAAAGCGGTTAGCTCCTTCGGTCCTCCGATCGTTGCCAGAAGTAAGTTG
GCCGCAGTGTTATCACTCATGGTTATGGCAGCACTGCATAATTCTCTTACTGTCATGCCATCCGTGAGAT
GCTTTTCTGTGACTGGTGAGTACTCAACCAAGTCATTCTGAGAATAGTGTATGCGGCGACCGAGTTGCTC
TTGCCCGGCGTCAATACGGGATAATACCGCGCCACATAGCAGAACTTTAAAAGTGCTCATCATTGGAAAA
CGTTCTTCGGGGCGTAAACTCTCAAGGATCTTACCGCTGTTGAGATCCAGTTCGATGTAACCCACTCGTG
CACCCAACTGATCTTCAGCATCTTTTACTTTCACCAGCGTTTCTGGGTGAGCAAAAACAGGAAGGCAAAA
TGCCGCAAAAAAGGGAATAAGGGCGACACGGAAATGTTGAATACTCATTTTAGCTTCCTTAGCTCCTGAA
AATCTCGATAACTCAAAAAATACGCCCGGTAGTGATCTTATTTCATTATGGTGAAAGTTGGAACCTCTTA
CGTGCCGATCAAGTCAAAAGCCTCCGGTCGGAGGCTTTTGACTTTCTGCT
Features (pLannotate 1.2.2; 10 found; start..end, strand, type, name):
     77..522     +  promoter       sacB promoter: sacR; sacB promoter and control region
    523..1944    +  CDS            SacB: secreted levansucrase that renders bacterial growth sensitive to sucrose; Bacillus subtilis sacB; negative selection marker
   2022..2041    +  promoter       cat promoter (fragment): promoter of the E. coli cat gene encoding chloramphenicol acetyltransferase
   2042..2698    +  CDS            cat: CAT_ECOLX - Experimental evidence at protein level: Swiss-Prot protein existence level 1. This enzyme is an effector of chloramphenicol resistance in bacteria. From Escherichia coli. This protein is used as a marker in many commonly used cloning vectors, such as pACYC184.
   2967..2996    +  terminator     T3Te terminator: phage T3 early transcription terminator
   3018..3605    +  rep_origin     ori: high-copy-number ColE1/pMB1/pBR322/pUC origin of replication
   3617..3644    -  terminator     T7Te terminator: phage T7 early transcription terminator
   3668..4528    -  CDS            AmpR: β-lactamase; bla; confers resistance to ampicillin, carbenicillin, and related antibiotics
   4529..4631    -  promoter       cat promoter: promoter of the E. coli cat gene encoding chloramphenicol acetyltransferase
   4632..4663    -  terminator     tonB terminator: bidirectional E. coli tonB-P14 transcription terminator
