[The description below was written by a language model from this plasmid's Addgene catalogue record and pLannotate feature annotations shown in this document.]
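Description:
pRDAX-EMMI-002 Esp3I//(A)-BsaI-SacB-BsaI-(Z)//Esp3I is a 4,670 bp custom-built synthetic biology plasmid deposited as an extension to the EMMA modular assembly kit. It is maintained in E. coli on a high-copy ColE1/pUC-type origin and is selected with ampicillin. The β-lactamase gene is driven by a cat promoter and insulated by the tonB and phage T7Te terminators, and a T3Te terminator sits on the other side of the origin, an arrangement that shields the backbone functions from transcription running through neighbouring sequences.

The payload is a counter-selection cassette consisting of the Bacillus subtilis sacB gene with its native sacR promoter and control region. SacB encodes a secreted levansucrase that makes bacterial growth sensitive to sucrose. The feature table also shows a chloramphenicol acetyltransferase (cat) coding sequence immediately downstream of sacB, preceded by a short cat promoter fragment. The catalogue entry does not mention this marker and lists only ampicillin resistance.

The restriction sites themselves are not annotated, but the plasmid name describes the layout: the SacB cassette is flanked by BsaI sites that generate the "A" and "Z" fusion overhangs, and this unit is in turn bracketed by outer Esp3I sites. In Golden Gate-style cloning with type IIS enzymes, such a design would let BsaI-mediated assembly replace the cassette with parts spanning positions A to Z, with correct recombinants recovered by loss of sucrose sensitivity. The outer Esp3I sites would then allow the assembled unit to be released for a further round of cloning. The record does not state the intended workflow beyond its role as a kit extension, so this use is inferred from the name.
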