Addgene plasmid #130177: pRDAX-EMMI-002 Esp3I//(A)-BsaI-SacB-BsaI-(Z)//Esp3I
Purpose: EMMA Kit # 1000000119 extension
Depositing lab: Gary Lewin. Depositing organization: Max-Delbrueck-Centrum fuer Molekulare Medizin (MDC).
Backbone
  Vector backbone: custom built
  Vector type: Synthetic Biology
Growth in bacteria
  Bacterial resistance: Ampicillin, 100 μg/mL
  Growth temperature: 37°C
  Growth strain: DH5alpha
  Copy number: High Copy
Gene/Insert
  Gene/Insert name: SacB
  Species: Bacterial
  Cloning method: Restriction Enzyme; 5′ cloning site unknown (unknown if destroyed); 3′ cloning site unknown (unknown if destroyed)
Terms and licenses: Academic/Nonprofit Terms; Industry Terms: Not Available to Industry
How to cite: pRDAX-EMMI-002 Esp3I//(A)-BsaI-SacB-BsaI-(Z)//Esp3I was a gift from Gary Lewin (Addgene plasmid # 130177 ; http://n2t.net/addgene:130177 ; RRID:Addgene_130177)
